Addgene plasmid #164486: CMV::TVA/tRFP
Purpose: Dual CMV promoter plasmid to express TVA and TurboRFP
Depositing lab: Hollis Cline. Depositing organization: Scripps California (The Scripps Research Institute). Publication: Application of Recombinant Rabies Virus to Xenopus Tadpole Brain. Faulkner RL, Wall NR, Callaway EM, Cline HT. eNeuro. 2021 Jun 7;8(4):ENEURO.0477-20.2021. doi: 10.1523/ENEURO.0477-20.2021. PubMed 34099488.
Backbone
  Vector backbone: biCS2 (bicistronic pCS2)
  Backbone size w/o insert (bp): 4500
  Total vector size (bp): 5639
  Vector type: Mammalian Expression
Growth in bacteria
  Bacterial resistance: Ampicillin, 100 μg/mL
  Growth temperature: 37°C
  Growth strain: DH5alpha
  Copy number: Unknown
Gene/Insert 1
  Gene/Insert name: TVA
  Species: G. gallus (chicken)
  Insert size (bp): 363
  Entrez Gene: CD320 (a.k.a. TVA)
  Promoter: sCMV IE94
  Cloning method: Unknown
  Sequencing primers: 5′ SP6
Gene/Insert 2
  Gene/Insert name: TurboRFP (alt name: tRFP)
  Species: Entacmaea quadricolor
  Insert size (bp): 706
  Promoter: sCMV
  Cloning method: Unknown
  Sequencing primers: 5′ M13 Reverse
Resource information
  A portion of this plasmid was derived from a plasmid made by: Edward Callaway, Salk Institute
Terms and licenses: Academic/Nonprofit Terms; Industry Terms: Not Available to Industry
How to cite: CMV::TVA/tRFP was a gift from Hollis Cline (Addgene plasmid # 164486 ; http://n2t.net/addgene:164486 ; RRID:Addgene_164486)
