[The description below was written by a language model from this plasmid's Addgene catalogue record and pLannotate feature annotations shown in this document.]
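Description:
CMV::TVA/tRFP is a roughly 5.6 kb expression plasmid built on biCS2, a dual-cassette derivative of pCS2, and catalogued as a mammalian expression vector. It is propagated in E. coli through a high-copy ColE1/pUC-type origin with ampicillin selection (AmpR under its own bla promoter). It also retains an f1 origin and remnants of a lacZα/lac promoter cloning region, which have no role in eukaryotic expression.

The payload consists of two independent transcription units arranged back to back, each driven by simian cytomegalovirus IE94 enhancer/promoter sequence. On the forward strand, a full-length sCMV IE94 promoter reads across the plasmid's numbering origin, through an SP6 promoter, into a short TVA coding sequence, followed by an SV40 polyadenylation signal. TVA is the avian receptor for subgroup A avian sarcoma/leukosis virus envelope (EnvA). The catalogue lists the insert as chicken, whereas the automated annotation matched it as a fragment of the Japanese quail homologue, so the exact species of origin is not settled by the record. In the opposite direction, an annotated fragment of the IE94 promoter lies upstream of mammalian codon-optimized TurboRFP, a red fluorescent protein from Entacmaea quadricolor, with its own SV40 poly(A) signal. T7 and T3 phage promoters flank the cassettes.

Because both genes sit on one plasmid, red fluorescence marks the cells that also express TVA. TVA renders cells susceptible to EnvA-pseudotyped viruses, and the associated publication concerns applying recombinant rabies virus in the Xenopus tadpole brain. This suggests the plasmid is used to define and label cells targeted for infection.
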