Features (pLannotate 1.2.2; 18 found; start..end, strand, type, name):
     35..53      +  promoter       SP6 promoter: promoter for bacteriophage SP6 RNA polymerase
     85..426     +  CDS            RSVR_COTJA (fragment): Experimental evidence at protein level: Swiss-Prot protein existence level 1. Responsible for susceptibility to the retrovirus subgroup A Rous sarcoma virus. From Coturnix japonica (Japanese quail) (Coturnix coturnix japonica).
    484..618     -  polyA_signal   SV40 poly(A) signal: SV40 polyadenylation signal
    711..729     -  promoter       T7 promoter: promoter for bacteriophage T7 RNA polymerase
    732..889     +  CDS            lacZα (fragment): LacZα fragment of β-galactosidase; lacZ fragment
    894..1322    +  rep_origin     f1 ori (sequence partly withheld): f1 bacteriophage origin of replication; arrow indicates direction of (+) strand synthesis
   1375..1479    +  promoter       AmpR promoter: bla
   1480..2340    +  CDS            AmpR: β-lactamase; bla; confers resistance to ampicillin, carbenicillin, and related antibiotics
   2511..3099    +  rep_origin     ori: high-copy-number ColE1/pMB1/pBR322/pUC origin of replication
   3282..3374    +  CDS            lacI (fragment): lac repressor; lacI; The lac repressor binds to the lac operator to inhibit transcription in E. coli. This inhibition can be relieved by adding lactose or isopropyl-β-D-thiogalactopyranoside (IPTG).
   3387..3408    +  protein_bind   CAP binding site: CAP binding activates transcription in the presence of cAMP. E. coli catabolite activator protein
   3423..3453    +  promoter       lac promoter: promoter for the E. coli lac operon
   3461..3477    +  protein_bind   lac operator: The lac repressor binds to the lac operator to inhibit transcription in E. coli. This inhibition can be relieved by adding lactose or isopropyl-β-D-thiogalactopyranoside (IPTG). lac repressor encoded by lacI
   3522..3540    +  promoter       T3 promoter: promoter for bacteriophage T3 RNA polymerase
   3644..3765    +  polyA_signal   SV40 poly(A) signal: SV40 polyadenylation signal
   3796..4491    -  CDS            TurboRFP: red fluorescent protein from Entacmaea quadricolor mammalian codon-optimized
   4532..4648    -  promoter       CMV IE94 promoter (fragment): enhancer/promoter region of simian cytomegalovirus major immediate early transcription unit IE94
   4657..5641    +  promoter       CMV IE94 promoter: enhancer/promoter region of simian cytomegalovirus major immediate early transcription unit IE94
>Addgene plasmid #164486 | CMV::TVA/tRFP | addgene full sequence | sequence record 322899 | Addgene NGS Result
CGCCATTCTGCCTGGGGACGTCGGAGCAAGCTTGATTTAGGTGACACTATAGAATACAAGCTACTTGTTC
TTTTTGCAGGATCCATGGCGCGGCTGCTGCCCGCGCTGCTGCTGCTGCTGCTGCCCGGTAACGTGACCGG
TAACGGGTCCGGTAACGGTTCTTTGTCCCGTTGCCCCCCCGGTCAGTTCCGCTGCTCGGAGCCGCCCGGT
GCCCACGGGGAGTGTTACCCGCAGGACTGGCTGTGCGACGGACACCCCGACTGCGACGACGGGCGGGACG
AGTGGGGCTGCGGGACCAGCGCGACCCCCGCGGTGCCCACGGACAACGGCACAGAGGCTCCCACTGTCCC
TGCTCCTGGACGTGCTCTGCCAGCCAGGAATCACGGCCGCATGTGGATGCTGATCACTGCAGGGATCTTT
TGCTGTGAGCTGGTGAGATGGGACTGAGAATTCAAGGCCTCTCGAGCCTCTAGATAATACGTAGATCCAG
ACATGATAAGATACATTGATGAGTTTGGACAAACCACAACTAGAATGCAGTGAAAAAAATGCTTTATTTG
TGAAATTTGTGATGCTATTGCTTTATTTGTAACCATTATAAGCTGCAATAAACAAGTTAACAACAACAAT
TGCATTCATTTTATGTTTCAGGTTCAGGGGGAGGTGTGGGAGGTTTTTTAATTCTTGCGGCCGCTTGGTA
CCCAATTCGCCCTATAGTGAGTCGTATTACAATTCACTGGCCGTCGTTTTACAACGTCGTGACTGGGAAA
ACCCTGGCGTTACCCAACTTAATCGCCTTGCAGCACATCCCCCTTTCGCCAGCTGGCGTAATAGCGAAGA
GGCCCGCACCGATCGCCCTTCCCAACAGTTGCGCAGCCTGAATGGCGAATGGG
[124 nt withheld, positions 894-1017]
C
[91 nt withheld, positions 1019-1109]
A
[49 nt withheld, positions 1111-1159]
CCTTTGACGTTGGAGTCCACGTTCTTT
[37 nt withheld, positions 1187-1223]
ACCCTATCTCGGTCTATTCTTTTGATTTATAAGGGATTTTGCCGATTTCGGCCTATTGGTTAAAAAATGA
GCTGATTTAACAAAAATTTAACGCGAATTTTAACAAAATATTAACGCTTACAATTTAGGTGGCACTTTTC
GGGGAAATGTGCGCGGAACCCCTATTTGTTTATTTTTCTAAATACATTCAAATATGTATCCGCTCATGAG
ACAATAACCCTGATAAATGCTTCAATAATATTGAAAAAGGAAGAGTATGAGTATTCAACATTTCCGTGTC
GCCCTTATTCCCTTTTTTGCGGCATTTTGCCTTCCTGTTTTTGCTCACCCAGAAACGCTGGTGAAAGTAA
AAGATGCTGAAGATCAGTTGGGTGCACGAGTGGGTTACATCGAACTGGATCTCAACAGCGGTAAGATCCT
TGAGAGTTTTCGCCCCGAAGAACGTTTTCCAATGATGAGCACTTTTAAAGTTCTGCTATGTGGCGCGGTA
TTATCCCGTATTGACGCCGGGCAAGAGCAACTCGGTCGCCGCATACACTATTCTCAGAATGACTTGGTTG
AGTACTCACCAGTCACAGAAAAGCATCTTACGGATGGCATGACAGTAAGAGAATTATGCAGTGCTGCCAT
AACCATGAGTGATAACACTGCGGCCAACTTACTTCTGACAACGATCGGAGGACCGAAGGAGCTAACCGCT
TTTTTGCACAACATGGGGGATCATGTAACTCGCCTTGATCGTTGGGAACCGGAGCTGAATGAAGCCATAC
CAAACGACGAGCGTGACACCACGATGCCTGTAGCAATGGCAACAACGTTGCGCAAACTATTAACTGGCGA
ACTACTTACTCTAGCTTCCCGGCAACAATTAATAGACTGGATGGAGGCGGATAAAGTTGCAGGACCACTT
CTGCGCTCGGCCCTTCCGGCTGGCTGGTTTATTGCTGATAAATCTGGAGCCGGTGAGCGTGGGTCTCGCG
GTATCATTGCAGCACTGGGGCCAGATGGTAAGCCCTCCCGTATCGTAGTTATCTACACGACGGGGAGTCA
GGCAACTATGGATGAACGAAATAGACAGATCGCTGAGATAGGTGCCTCACTGATTAAGCATTGGTAACTG
TCAGACCAAGTTTACTCATATATACTTTAGATTGATTTAAAACTTCATTTTTAATTTAAAAGGATCTAGG
TGAAGATCCTTTTTGATAATCTCATGACCAAAATCCCTTAACGTGAGTTTTCGTTCCACTGAGCGTCAGA
CCCCGTAGAAAAGATCAAAGGATCTTCTTGAGATCCTTTTTTTCTGCGCGTAATCTGCTGCTTGCAAACA
AAAAAACCACCGCTACCAGCGGTGGTTTGTTTGCCGGATCAAGAGCTACCAACTCTTTTTCCGAAGGTAA
CTGGCTTCAGCAGAGCGCAGATACCAAATACTGTTCTTCTAGTGTAGCCGTAGTTAGGCCACCACTTCAA
GAACTCTGTAGCACCGCCTACATACCTCGCTCTGCTAATCCTGTTACCAGTGGCTGCTGCCAGTGGCGAT
AAGTCGTGTCTTACCGGGTTGGACTCAAGACGATAGTTACCGGATAAGGCGCAGCGGTCGGGCTGAACGG
GGGGTTCGTGCACACAGCCCAGCTTGGAGCGAACGACCTACACCGAACTGAGATACCTACAGCGTGAGCT
ATGAGAAAGCGCCACGCTTCCCGAAGGGAGAAAGGCGGACAGGTATCCGGTAAGCGGCAGGGTCGGAACA
GGAGAGCGCACGAGGGAGCTTCCAGGGGGAAACGCCTGGTATCTTTATAGTCCTGTCGGGTTTCGCCACC
TCTGACTTGAGCGTCGATTTTTGTGATGCTCGTCAGGGGGGCGGAGCCTATGGAAAAACGCCAGCAACGC
GGCCTTTTTACGGTTCCTGGCCTTTTGCTGGCCTTTTGCTCACATGTTCTTTCCTGCGTTATCCCCTGAT
TCTGTGGATAACCGTATTACCGCCTTTGAGTGAGCTGATACCGCTCGCCGCAGCCGAACGACCGAGCGCA
GCGAGTCAGTGAGCGAGGAAGCGGAAGAGCGCCCAATACGCAAACCGCCTCTCCCCGCGCGTTGGCCGAT
TCATTAATGCAGCTGGCACGACAGGTTTCCCGACTGGAAAGCGGGCAGTGAGCGCAACGCAATTAATGTG
AGTTAGCTCACTCATTAGGCACCCCAGGCTTTACACTTTATGCTTCCGGCTCGTATGTTGTGTGGAATTG
TGAGCGGATAACAATTTCACACAGGAAACAGCTATGACCATGATTACGCCAAGCTCGAAATTAACCCTCA
CTAAAGGGAACAAAAGCTGGAGGAACCCTGCAGGAAGGGCCCAAGAATTAAAAAACCTCCCACACCTCCC
CCTGAACCTGAAACATAAAATGAATGCAATTGTTGTTGTTAACTTGTTTATTGCAGCTTATAATGGTTAC
AAATAAAGCAATAGCATCACAAATTTCACAAATAAAGCATTTTTTTCACTGCATTCTAGTTGTGGTTTGT
CCAAACTCATCAATGTATCTTATCATGTCTGGATTTACGTATTGCTAGCGCATCATCTGTGCCCCAGTTT
GCTAGGGAGGTCGCAGTACTTGGCCACAGCCATCTCGTGCTGCTCGACGTAGGTCTCTTTGTCGGCCTCC
TTGATTCTTTCCAGTCTGTGGTCCACGAAGTGGAAGCCGGGCATCTTGAGGTTCTTAGCGGGTTTCTTGG
ATCTGTATGTGGTCTTGAAGGAGCAGTGCAGGTAGCCCCCGCCCACGAGCTTCAGGGCCATCTGGCTGTG
GCCTCTCAGGCCGCCGTCAGCGGGGTACAGCATCTCGGTGTTGGCCTCCCAGCCGCGTGTTTTCTTCTGC
ATCACAGGGCCGTTGGATGGGAAGTTCACCCCGTTGATCTTGACGTTGTAGATGATGCAGCCGTTCTGGA
AGCTGGTGTCCTGGGTAGCGGTCAGCACGCCCCCGTCTTCGTATGTGGTGATTCTCTCCCATGTGAAGCC
CTCAGGGAAGGACTGCTTAAAGAAGTCGGGGATGCCCTGGGTGTGGTTGATGAAGGCTTTGCTGCCGTAC
ATGAAGCTGGTAGCCAGGATGTCGAAGGCGAAGGGGAGAGGGCCGCCCTCGACCACCTTGATCTTCATGG
TCTGGGTGCCCTCGTAGGGCTTGCCTTCGCCCTCGGATGTGCACTTGAAGTGGTGGTTGTTCACGGTGCC
CTCCATGTACAGCTTCATGTGCATGTTCTCCTTGATCAGCTCGCTCATGGTGGCGAGATCTGCTCCGACG
TCCCCAGGCAGAATGGCGGTTCCCTAAACGAGCATTGCTTATATAGACCTCCCATTAGGCACGCCTACCG
CCCATTTACGTCAATGGAACGCCCATTTGCGTCATTGCCCCTCCCCATTGACGTCAATGGGGATGGGCGC
GCCGACCATAGCCAATTCAATATGGCGTATATGGACTCATGCCAATTCAATATGGTGGATCTGGACCTGT
GCCAATTCAATATGGCGTATATGGACTCGTGCCAATTCAATATGGTGGATCTGGACCCCAGCCAATTCAA
TATGGCGGACTTGGCACCATGCCAATTCAATATGGCGGACCTGGCACTGTGCCAACTGGGGAGGGGTCTA
CTTGGCACGGTGCCAAGTTTGAGGAGGGGTCTTGGCCCTGTGCCAAGTCCGCCATATTGAATTGGCATGG
TGCCAATAATGGCGGCCATATTGGCTATATGCCAGGATCAATATATAGGCAATATCCAATATGGCCCTAT
GCCAATATGGCTATTGGCCAGGTTCAATACTATGTATTGGCCCTATGCCATATAGTATTCCATATATGGG
TTTTCCTATTGACGTAGATAGCCCCTCCCAATGGGCGGTCCCATATACCATATATGGGGCTTCCTAATAC
CGCCCATAGCCACTCCCCCATTGACGTCAATGGTCTCTATATATGGTCTTTCCTATTGACGTCATATGGG
CGGTCCTATTGACGTATATGGCGCCTCCCCCATTGACGTCAATTACGGTAAATGGCCCGCCTGGCTCAAT
GCCCATTGACGTCAATAGGACCACCCACCATTGACGTCAATGGGATGGCTCATTGCCCATTCATATCCGT
TCTCACGCCCCCTATTGACGTCAATGACGGTAAATGGCCCACTTGGCAGTACATCAATATCTATTAATAG
TAACTTGGCAAGTACATTACTATTGGAAGTACGCCAGGGTACATTGGCAGTACTCCCATTGACGTCAATG
GCGGTAAATGGCCCGCGATGGCTGCCAAGTACATCCCCATTGACGTCAATGGGGAGGGGCAATGACGCAA
ATGGGCGTTCCATTGACGTAAATGGGCGGTAGGCGTGCCTAATGGGAGGTCTATATAAGCAATGCTCGTT
TAGGGAAC
